>Addgene plasmid #48695 | pFRT-TODestFLAGHAhFXR2 | depositor full sequence | sequence record 83256 | pFRT-TODestFLAGHAhFXR2 sequence 7443 bps
GGTAAGCCTATCCCTAACCCTCTCCTCGGTCTCGATTCTACGGACGGATCGGGAGATCTCCCGATCCCCT
ATGGTGCACTCTCAGTACAATCTGCTCTGATGCCGCATAGTTAAGCCAGTATCTGCTCCCTGCTTGTGTG
TTGGAGGTCGCTGAGTAGTGCGCGAGCAAAATTTAAGCTACAACAAGGCAAGGCTTGACCGACAATTGCA
TGAAGAATCTGCTTAGGGTTAGGCGTTTTGCGCTGCTTCGCGATGTACGGGCCAGATATACGCGTTGACA
TTGATTATTGACTAGTTATTAATAGTAATCAATTACGGGGTCATTAGTTCATAGCCCATATATGGAGTTC
CGCGTTACATAACTTACGGTAAATGGCCCGCCTGGCTGACCGCCCAACGACCCCCGCCCATTGACGTCAA
TAATGACGTATGTTCCCATAGTAACGCCAATAGGGACTTTCCATTGACGTCAATGGGTGGAGTATTTACG
GTAAACTGCCCACTTGGCAGTACATCAAGTGTATCATATGCCAAGTACGCCCCCTATTGACGTCAATGAC
GGTAAATGGCCCGCCTGGCATTATGCCCAGTACATGACCTTATGGGACTTTCCTACTTGGCAGTACATCT
ACGTATTAGTCATCGCTATTACCATGGTGATGCGGTTTTGGCAGTACATCAATGGGCGTGGATAGCGGTT
TGACTCACGGGGATTTCCAAGTCTCCACCCCATTGACGTCAATGGGAGTTTGTTTTGGAACCAAAATCAA
CGGGACTTTCCAAAATGTCGTAACAACTCCGCCCCATTGACGCAAATGGGCGGTAGGCGTGTACGGTGGG
AGGTCTATATAAGCAGAGCTCTCCCTATCAGTGATAGAGATCTCCCTATCAGTGATAGAGATCGTCGACG
AGCTCGTTTAGTGAACCGTCAGATCGCCTGGAGACGCCATCCACGCTGTTTTGACCTCCATAGAAGACAC
CGGGACCGATCCAGCCTCCGGACTCTAGCGTTTAAACTTAAGCTTGGTACCATGGACTACAAGGACGACG
ATGACAAGTACCCTTATGACGTGCCCGATTACGCTTTGAACCAGATATCAACAAGTTTGTACAAAAAAGC
AGGCTCCACCATGGGAACCAATTCAGTCGACATGGGCGGCCTGGCCTCTGGGGGGGATGTGGAGCCGGGA
CTGCCCGTCGAGGTGCGCGGCTCCAACGGGGCCTTCTACAAGGGCTTTGTGAAGGATGTCCATGAAGACT
CTGTCACCATCTTCTTTGAAAACAACTGGCAGAGTGAGAGACAAATTCCTTTTGGGGATGTCCGGCTACC
ACCTCCAGCTGACTATAATAAGGAGATCACAGAAGGGGATGAAGTGGAGGTTTATTCTCGAGCCAATGAA
CAGGAACCTTGTGGCTGGTGGCTGGCCCGGGTGCGGATGATGAAGGGAGATTTCTATGTCATTGAATATG
CTGCCTGTGATGCCACCTACAATGAAATTGTTACCCTGGAGCGACTTCGGCCAGTTAATCCCAATCCCCT
TGCAACCAAAGGCAGCTTCTTCAAGGTTACCATGGCTGTGCCCGAGGATCTGAGAGAAGCCTGCTCCAAT
GAAAACGTCCATAAAGAGTTCAAGAAAGCCCTGGGAGCCAACTGCATCTTTCTCAACATCACAAACAGTG
AGCTCTTCATTCTGTCAACCACAGAAGCCCCTGTGAAGCGAGCATCTCTGCTGGGTGATATGCATTTCCG
AAGCCTGCGCACCAAACTGCTACTTATGTCCCGCAATGAAGAAGCTACCAAGCACCTAGAGACAAGCAAG
CAGTTGGCAGCAGCCTTCCAAGAGGAGTTCACAGTGCGAGAGGACCTGATGGGACTGGCAATTGGGACTC
ACGGTGCCAACATCCAGCAGGCCCGAAAAGTACCTGGGGTGACCGCCATTGAGTTGGGTGAAGAGACCTG
CACTTTCCGCATCTATGGGGAGACTCCCGAGGCTTGCCGACAGGCCCGAAGCTACCTTGAGTTTTCTGAG
GACTCAGTGCAAGTGCCCAGGAACCTGGTTGGCAAAGTGATTGGAAAGAACGGGAAAGTGATCCAGGAGA
TTGTGGATAAATCTGGTGTGGTGAGGGTTCGAGTGGAAGGTGATAATGACAAGAAGAACCCCAGGGAGGA
GGGAATGGTTCCCTTCATTTTTGTTGGCACCCGAGAGAACATCAGCAATGCCCAGGCTTTGCTGGAGTAT
CACCTCTCCTACCTGCAGGAGGTAGAGCAGCTTCGCTTGGAGAGGCTACAAATTGATGAGCAGCTTCGGC
AGATTGGGCTGGGCTTTCGCCCTCCTGGGAGTGGGCGGGGCAGCGGTGGCAGCGACAAGGCTGGATATAG
CACTGATGAGAGCTCCTCCTCCTCCCTCCATGCGACTCGAACCTATGGGGGCAGCTATGGGGGCCGTGGC
CGTGGCCGGAGGACAGGCGGTCCTGCCTATGGCCCCAGCTCAGATGTGTCTACAGCTTCAGAGACTGAGT
CAGAGAAGAGAGAGGAGCCCAACCGAGCTGGGCCTGGCGACAGGGATCCCCCAACCCGAGGGGAAGAAAG
CCGGAGGCGGCCGACTGGGGGCCGGGGTAGGGGACCCCCACCTGCCCCCCGGCCCACTTCGAGATACAAT
TCTTCATCTATTAGCTCAGTGCTGAAGGATCCAGACAGTAATCCCTACAGCCTATTGGACACGTCTGAAC
CAGAGCCCCCGGTTGATTCAGAACCTGGGGAACCCCCCCCAGCAAGTGCCAGGCGCCGCCGCTCCCGCCG
CCGCCGCACTGATGAAGACAGGACCGTCATGGATGGAGGCCTGGAATCAGATGGGCCCAACATGACAGAG
AATGGCCTGGAAGATGAATCAAGACCTCAACGTCGTAATCGCAGCCGCCGCCGCCGTAACCGTGGTAATC
GGACTGATGGCTCTATCAGTGGAGACCGCCAGCCAGTGACTGTGGCTGACTATATCTCACGAGCAGAGTC
TCAGAGCCGCCAGAGGCCACCCCTGGAACGCACTAAACCCTCAGAAGACTCTCTTTCAGGACAGAAGGGT
GACTCTGTCAGCAAGCTTCCTAAGGGCCCCTCGGAGAATGGGGAGCTCTCCGCCCCCTTGGAGTTGGGTA
GTATGGTGAATGGGGTTTCATAAGCGGCCGCACTCGAGATATCTAGACCCAGCTTTCTTGTACAAAGTGG
TTGATATCCAGCACAGTGGCGGCCGCTCAAGTCTAGAGGGCCCGCGGTTCGAAGGTAAGCCTATCCCTAA
CCCTCTCCTCGGTCTCGATTCTACGCGTACCGGATCCGCGGCCGCATAGATAACTGATCCAGTGTGCCTC
GAGTCTAGAGGGCCCGTTTAAACCCGCTGATCAGCCTCGACTGTGCCTTCTAGTTGCCAGCCATCTGTTG
TTTGCCCCTCCCCCGTGCCTTCCTTGACCCTGGAAGGTGCCACTCCCACTGTCCTTTCCTAATAAAATGA
GGAAATTGCATCGCATTGTCTGAGTAGGTGTCATTCTATTCTGGGGGGTGGGGTGGGGCAGGACAGCAAG
GGGGAGGATTGGGAAGACAATAGCAGGCATGCTGGGGATGCGGTGGGCTCTATGGCTTCTGAGGCGGAAA
GAACCAGCTGGGGCTCTAGGGGGTATCCCC
[124 nt withheld, positions 3671-3794]
C
[91 nt withheld, positions 3796-3886]
AGGGTGATGGTTCACGTACCTAGAAGTTCCTATTCCGAAGTTCCTATTCTCTAGAAAGTATAGGAACTTC
CTTGGCCAAAAAGCCTGAACTCACCGCGACGTCTGTCGAGAAGTTTCTGATCGAAAAGTTCGACAGCGTC
TCCGACCTGATGCAGCTCTCGGAGGGCGAAGAATCTCGTGCTTTCAGCTTCGATGTAGGAGGGCGTGGAT
ATGTCCTGCGGGTAAATAGCTGCGCCGATGGTTTCTACAAAGATCGTTATGTTTATCGGCACTTTGCATC
GGCCGCGCTCCCGATTCCGGAAGTGCTTGACATTGGGGAATTCAGCGAGAGCCTGACCTATTGCATCTCC
CGCCGTGCACAGGGTGTCACGTTGCAAGACCTGCCTGAAACCGAACTGCCCGCTGTTCTGCAGCCGGTCG
CGGAGGCCATGGATGCGATCGCTGCGGCCGATCTTAGCCAGACGAGCGGGTTCGGCCCATTCGGACCGCA
AGGAATCGGTCAATACACTACATGGCGTGATTTCATATGCGCGATTGCTGATCCCCATGTGTATCACTGG
CAAACTGTGATGGACGACACCGTCAGTGCGTCCGTCGCGCAGGCTCTCGATGAGCTGATGCTTTGGGCCG
AGGACTGCCCCGAAGTCCGGCACCTCGTGCACGCGGATTTCGGCTCCAACAATGTCCTGACGGACAATGG
CCGCATAACAGCGGTCATTGACTGGAGCGAGGCGATGTTCGGGGATTCCCAATACGAGGTCGCCAACATC
TTCTTCTGGAGGCCGTGGTTGGCTTGTATGGAGCAGCAGACGCGCTACTTCGAGCGGAGGCATCCGGAGC
TTGCAGGATCGCCGCGGCTCCGGGCGTATATGCTCCGCATTGGTCTTGACCAACTCTATCAGAGCTTGGT
TGACGGCAATTTCGATGATGCAGCTTGGGCGCAGGGTCGATGCGACGCAATCGTCCGATCCGGAGCCGGG
ACTGTCGGGCGTACACAAATCGCCCGCAGAAGCGCGGCCGTCTGGACCGATGGCTGTGTAGAAGTACTCG
CCGATAGTGGAAACCGACGCCCCAGCACTCGTCCGAGGGCAAAGGAATAGCACGTACTACGAGATTTCGA
TTCCACCGCCGCCTTCTATGAAAGGTTGGGCTTCGGAATCGTTTTCCGGGACGCCGGCTGGATGATCCTC
CAGCGCGGGGATCTCATGCTGGAGTTCTTCGCCCACCCCAACTTGTTTATTGCAGCTTATAATGGTTACA
AATAAAGCAATAGCATCACAAATTTCACAAATAAAGCATTTTTTTCACTGCATTCTAGTTGTGGTTTGTC
CAAACTCATCAATGTATCTTATCATGTCTGTATACCGTCGACCTCTAGCTAGAGCTTGGCGTAATCATGG
TCATAGCTGTTTCCTGTGTGAAATTGTTATCCGCTCACAATTCCACACAACATACGAGCCGGAAGCATAA
AGTGTAAAGCCTGGGGTGCCTAATGAGTGAGCTAACTCACATTAATTGCGTTGCGCTCACTGCCCGCTTT
CCAGTCGGGAAACCTGTCGTGCCAGCTGCATTAATGAATCGGCCAACGCGCGGGGAGAGGCGGTTTGCGT
ATTGGGCGCTCTTCCGCTTCCTCGCTCACTGACTCGCTGCGCTCGGTCGTTCGGCTGCGGCGAGCGGTAT
CAGCTCACTCAAAGGCGGTAATACGGTTATCCACAGAATCAGGGGATAACGCAGGAAAGAACATGTGAGC
AAAAGGCCAGCAAAAGGCCAGGAACCGTAAAAAGGCCGCGTTGCTGGCGTTTTTCCATAGGCTCCGCCCC
CCTGACGAGCATCACAAAAATCGACGCTCAAGTCAGAGGTGGCGAAACCCGACAGGACTATAAAGATACC
AGGCGTTTCCCCCTGGAAGCTCCCTCGTGCGCTCTCCTGTTCCGACCCTGCCGCTTACCGGATACCTGTC
CGCCTTTCTCCCTTCGGGAAGCGTGGCGCTTTCTCATAGCTCACGCTGTAGGTATCTCAGTTCGGTGTAG
GTCGTTCGCTCCAAGCTGGGCTGTGTGCACGAACCCCCCGTTCAGCCCGACCGCTGCGCCTTATCCGGTA
ACTATCGTCTTGAGTCCAACCCGGTAAGACACGACTTATCGCCACTGGCAGCAGCCACTGGTAACAGGAT
TAGCAGAGCGAGGTATGTAGGCGGTGCTACAGAGTTCTTGAAGTGGTGGCCTAACTACGGCTACACTAGA
AGGACAGTATTTGGTATCTGCGCTCTGCTGAAGCCAGTTACCTTCGGAAAAAGAGTTGGTAGCTCTTGAT
CCGGCAAACAAACCACCGCTGGTAGCGGTGGTTTTTTTGTTTGCAAGCAGCAGATTACGCGCAGAAAAAA
AGGATCTCAAGAAGATCCTTTGATCTTTTCTACGGGGTCTGACGCTCAGTGGAACGAAAACTCACGTTAA
GGGATTTTGGTCATGAGATTATCAAAAAGGATCTTCACCTAGATCCTTTTAAATTAAAAATGAAGTTTTA
AATCAATCTAAAGTATATATGAGTAAACTTGGTCTGACAGTTACCAATGCTTAATCAGTGAGGCACCTAT
CTCAGCGATCTGTCTATTTCGTTCATCCATAGTTGCCTGACTCCCCGTCGTGTAGATAACTACGATACGG
GAGGGCTTACCATCTGGCCCCAGTGCTGCAATGATACCGCGAGACCCACGCTCACCGGCTCCAGATTTAT
CAGCAATAAACCAGCCAGCCGGAAGGGCCGAGCGCAGAAGTGGTCCTGCAACTTTATCCGCCTCCATCCA
GTCTATTAATTGTTGCCGGGAAGCTAGAGTAAGTAGTTCGCCAGTTAATAGTTTGCGCAACGTTGTTGCC
ATTGCTACAGGCATCGTGGTGTCACGCTCGTCGTTTGGTATGGCTTCATTCAGCTCCGGTTCCCAACGAT
CAAGGCGAGTTACATGATCCCCCATGTTGTGCAAAAAAGCGGTTAGCTCCTTCGGTCCTCCGATCGTTGT
CAGAAGTAAGTTGGCCGCAGTGTTATCACTCATGGTTATGGCAGCACTGCATAATTCTCTTACTGTCATG
CCATCCGTAAGATGCTTTTCTGTGACTGGTGAGTACTCAACCAAGTCATTCTGAGAATAGTGTATGCGGC
GACCGAGTTGCTCTTGCCCGGCGTCAATACGGGATAATACCGCGCCACATAGCAGAACTTTAAAAGTGCT
CATCATTGGAAAACGTTCTTCGGGGCGAAAACTCTCAAGGATCTTACCGCTGTTGAGATCCAGTTCGATG
TAACCCACTCGTGCACCCAACTGATCTTCAGCATCTTTTACTTTCACCAGCGTTTCTGGGTGAGCAAAAA
CAGGAAGGCAAAATGCCGCAAAAAAGGGAATAAGGGCGACACGGAAATGTTGAATACTCATACTCTTCCT
TTTTCAATATTATTGAAGCATTTATCAGGGTTATTGTCTCATGAGCGGATACATATTTGAATGTATTTAG
AAAAATAAACAAATAGGGGTTCCGCGCACATTTCCCCGAAAAGTGCCACCTGACGTC
Features (pLannotate 1.2.2; 27 found; start..end, strand, type, name):
      1..42      +  CDS            V5 tag: epitope tag from simian virus 5
     70..122     -  misc_feature   bom (fragment): basis of mobility region from pBR322
    277..656     +  enhancer       CMV enhancer: human cytomegalovirus immediate early enhancer
    729..746     -  promoter       CMV promoter (fragment): human cytomegalovirus (CMV) immediate early promoter
    809..860     +  promoter       CMVd2 promoter: truncated human cytomegalovirus (CMV) immediate early promoter that yields moderately reduced expression relative to the full-length promoter
    862..881     +  promoter       PLtetO-1 promoter (fragment): modified phage lambda PL promoter with tet operator sites (Lutz and Bujard, 1997)
    883..902     +  promoter       PLtetO-1 promoter (fragment): modified phage lambda PL promoter with tet operator sites (Lutz and Bujard, 1997)
    910..943     +  promoter       TRE3GV promoter (fragment): 3rd-generation Tet-responsive promoter that can be activated by binding of Tet-On® 3G, optimized for retroviral and lentiviral vectors
   1038..1058    +  CDS            FLAG (fragment): FLAG® epitope tag, followed by an enterokinase cleavage site
   1101..1125    +  protein_bind   attB1: mutant version of attB; recombination site for the Gateway® BP reaction BP Clonase™
   1152..3170    +  CDS            FXR2: FXR2_HUMAN - Also known as FMR1L2. Experimental evidence at protein level: Swiss-Prot protein existence level 1. RNA-binding protein. From Homo sapiens (Human).
   3197..3221    -  protein_bind   attB2: mutant version of attB; recombination site for the Gateway® BP reaction BP Clonase™
   3274..3315    +  CDS            V5 tag: epitope tag from simian virus 5
   3401..3625    +  polyA_signal   bGH poly(A) signal: bovine growth hormone polyadenylation signal
   3629..3650    +  promoter       SV40 promoter (fragment): SV40 enhancer and early promoter
   3671..3904    +  rep_origin     f1 ori (fragment) (sequence partly withheld): f1 bacteriophage origin of replication; arrow indicates direction of (+) strand synthesis
   3909..3956    +  protein_bind   FRT: FLP-mediated recombination occurs in the 8-bp core sequence TCTAGAAA (Turan and Bode, 2011). FLP recombinase from the Saccharomyces cerevisiae 2μ plasmid
   3964..4986    +  CDS            HygR: aminoglycoside phosphotransferase from E. coli; aph(4)-Ia; confers resistance to hygromycin
   4996..5121    +  CDS            ble (fragment): BLE_KLEPN - Experimental evidence at protein level: Swiss-Prot protein existence level 1. Binding protein with a strong affinity to the bleomycin family of antibiotics. Binds to CL990; an antimitotic-antibiotic compound. From Klebsiella pneumoniae.
   5116..5237    +  polyA_signal   SV40 poly(A) signal: SV40 polyadenylation signal
   5310..5326    -  protein_bind   lac operator: The lac repressor binds to the lac operator to inhibit transcription in E. coli. This inhibition can be relieved by adding lactose or isopropyl-β-D-thiogalactopyranoside (IPTG). lac repressor encoded by lacI
   5334..5364    -  promoter       lac promoter: promoter for the E. coli lac operon
   5379..5400    -  protein_bind   CAP binding site: CAP binding activates transcription in the presence of cAMP. E. coli catabolite activator protein
   5413..5505    -  CDS            lacI (fragment): lac repressor; lacI; The lac repressor binds to the lac operator to inhibit transcription in E. coli. This inhibition can be relieved by adding lactose or isopropyl-β-D-thiogalactopyranoside (IPTG).
   5688..6276    -  rep_origin     ori: high-copy-number ColE1/pMB1/pBR322/pUC origin of replication
   6447..7307    -  CDS            AmpR: β-lactamase; bla; confers resistance to ampicillin, carbenicillin, and related antibiotics
   7308..7412    -  promoter       AmpR promoter: bla
