>Addgene plasmid #48695 | pFRT-TODestFLAGHAhFXR2 | addgene full sequence | sequence record 341134 | Addgene NGS Result
GACATTGATTATTGACTAGTTATTAATAGTAATCAATTACGGGGTCATTAGTTCATAGCCCATATATGGA
GTTCCGCGTTACATAACTTACGGTAAATGGCCCGCCTGGCTGACCGCCCAACGACCCCCGCCCATTGACG
TCAATAATGACGTATGTTCCCATAGTAACGCCAATAGGGACTTTCCATTGACGTCAATGGGTGGAGTATT
TACGGTAAACTGCCCACTTGGCAGTACATCAAGTGTATCATATGCCAAGTACGCCCCCTATTGACGTCAA
TGACGGTAAATGGCCCGCCTGGCATTATGCCCAGTACATGACCTTATGGGACTTTCCTACTTGGCAGTAC
ATCTACGTATTAGTCATCGCTATTACCATGGTGATGCGGTTTTGGCAGTACATCAATGGGCGTGGATAGC
GGTTTGACTCACGGGGATTTCCAAGTCTCCACCCCATTGACGTCAATGGGAGTTTGTTTTGGCACCAAAA
TCAACGGGACTTTCCAAAATGTCGTAACAACTCCGCCCCATTGACGCAAATGGGCGGTAGGCGTGTACGG
TGGGAGGTCTATATAAGCAGAGCTCTCCCTATCAGTGATAGAGATCTCCCTATCAGTGATAGAGATCGTC
GACGAGCTCGTTTAGTGAACCGTCAGATCGCCTGGAGACGCCATCCACGCTGTTTTGACCTCCATAGAAG
ACACCGGGACCGATCCAGCCTCCGGACTCTAGCGTTTAAACTTAAGCTTGGTACCATGGACTACAAGGAC
GACGATGACAAGTACCCTTATGACGTGCCCGATTACGCTTTGAACCAGATATCAACAAGTTTGTACAAAA
AAGCAGGCTCCACCATGGGAACCAATTCAGTCGACATGGGCGGCCTGGCCTCTGGGGGGGATGTGGAGCC
GGGACTGCCCGTCGAGGTGCGCGGCTCCAACGGGGCCTTCTACAAGGGCTTTGTGAAGGATGTCCATGAA
GACTCTGTCACCATCTTCTTTGAAAACAACTGGCAGAGTGAGAGACAAATTCCTTTTGGGGATGTCCGGC
TACCACCTCCAGCTGACTATAATAAGGAGATCACAGAAGGGGATGAAGTGGAGGTTTATTCTCGAGCCAA
TGAACAGGAACCTTGTGGCTGGTGGCTGGCCCGGGTGCGGATGATGAAGGGAGATTTCTATGTCATTGAA
TATGCTGCCTGTGATGCCACCTACAATGAAATTGTTACCCTGGAGCGACTTCGGCCAGTTAATCCCAATC
CCCTTGCAACCAAAGGCAGCTTCTTCAAGGTTACCATGGCTGTGCCCGAGGATCTGAGAGAAGCCTGCTC
CAATGAAAACGTCCATAAAGAGTTCAAGAAAGCCCTGGGAGCCAACTGCATCTTTCTCAACATCACAAAC
AGTGAGCTCTTCATTCTGTCAACCACAGAAGCCCCTGTGAAGCGAGCATCTCTGCTGGGTGATATGCATT
TCCGAAGCCTGCGCACCAAACTGCTACTTATGTCCCGCAATGAAGAAGCTACCAAGCACCTAGAGACAAG
CAAGCAGTTGGCAGCAGCCTTCCAAGAGGAGTTCACAGTGCGAGAGGACCTGATGGGACTGGCAATTGGG
ACTCACGGTGCCAACATCCAGCAGGCCCGAAAAGTACCTGGGGTGACCGCCATTGAGTTGGGTGAAGAGA
CCTGCACTTTCCGCATCTATGGGGAGACTCCCGAGGCTTGCCGACAGGCCCGAAGCTACCTTGAGTTTTC
TGAGGACTCAGTGCAAGTGCCCAGGAACCTGGTTGGCAAAGTGATTGGAAAGAACGGGAAAGTGATCCAG
GAGATTGTGGATAAATCTGGTGTGGTGAGGGTTCGAGTGGAAGGTGATAATGACAAGAAGAACCCCAGGG
AGGAGGGAATGGTTCCCTTCATTTTTGTTGGCACCCGAGAGAACATCAGCAATGCCCAGGCTTTGCTGGA
GTATCACCTCTCCTACCTGCAGGAGGTAGAGCAGCTTCGCTTGGAGAGGCTACAAATTGATGAGCAGCTT
CGGCAGATTGGGCTGGGCTTTCGCCCTCCTGGGAGTGGGCGGGGCAGCGGTGGCAGCGACAAGGCTGGAT
ATAGCACTGATGAGAGCTCCTCCTCCTCCCTCCATGCGACTCGAACCTATGGGGGCAGCTATGGGGGCCG
TGGCCGTGGCCGGAGGACAGGCGGTCCTGCCTATGGCCCCAGCTCAGATGTGTCTACAGCTTCAGAGACT
GAGTCAGAGAAGAGAGAGGAGCCCAACCGAGCTGGGCCTGGCGACAGGGATCCCCCAACCCGAGGGGAAG
AAAGCCGGAGGCGGCCGACTGGGGGCCGGGGTAGGGGACCCCCACCTGCCCCCCGGCCCACTTCGAGATA
CAATTCTTCATCTATTAGCTCAGTGCTGAAGGATCCAGACAGTAATCCCTACAGCCTATTGGACACGTCT
GAACCAGAGCCCCCGGTTGATTCAGAACCTGGGGAACCCCCCCCAGCAAGTGCCAGGCGCCGCCGCTCCC
GCCGCCGCCGCACTGATGAAGACAGGACCGTCATGGATGGAGGCCTGGAATCAGATGGGCCCAACATGAC
AGAGAATGGCCTGGAAGATGAATCAAGACCTCAACGTCGTAATCGCAGCCGCCGCCGCCGTAACCGTGGT
AATCGGACTGATGGCTCTATCAGTGGAGACCGCCAGCCAGTGACTGTGGCTGACTATATCTCACGAGCAG
AGTCTCAGAGCCGCCAGAGGCCACCCCTGGAACGCACTAAACCCTCAGAAGACTCTCTTTCAGGACAGAA
GGGTGACTCTGTCAGCAAGCTTCCTAAGGGCCCCTCGGAGAATGGGGAGCTCTCCGCCCCCTTGGAGTTG
GGTAGTATGGTGAATGGGGTTTCATAAGCGGCCGCACTCGAGATATCTAGACCCAGCTTTCTTGTACAAA
GTGGTTGATATCCAGCACAGTGGCGGCCGCTCAAGTCTAGAGGGCCCGCGGTTCGAAGGTAAGCCTATCC
CTAACCCTCTCCTCGGTCTCGATTCTACGCGTACCTGATCCGCGGCCGCATAGATAACTGATCCAGTGTG
CCTCGAGTCTAGAGGGCCCGTTTAAACCCGCTGATCAGCCTCGACTGTGCCTTCTAGTTGCCAGCCATCT
GTTGTTTGCCCCTCCCCCGTGCCTTCCTTGACCCTGGAAGGTGCCACTCCCACTGTCCTTTCCTAATAAA
ATGAGGAAATTGCATCGCATTGTCTGAGTAGGTGTCATTCTATTCTGGGGGGTGGGGTGGGGCAGGACAG
CAAGGGGGAGGATTGGGAAGACAATAGCAGGCATGCTGGGGATGCGGTGGGCTCTATGGCTTCTGAGGCG
GAAAGAACCAGCTGGGGCTCTAGGGGGTATCCCC
[124 nt withheld, positions 3395-3518]
C
[91 nt withheld, positions 3520-3610]
AGGGTGATGGTTCACGTACCTAGAAGTTCCTATTCCGAAGTTCCTATTCTCTAGAAAGTATAGGAACTTC
CTTGGCCAAAAAGCCTGAACTCACCGCGACGTCTGTCGAGAAGTTTCTGATCGAAAAGTTCGACAGCGTC
TCCGACCTGATGCAGCTCTCGGAGGGCGAAGAATCTCGTGCTTTCAGCTTCGATGTAGGAGGGCGTGGAT
ATGTCCTGCGGGTAAATAGCTGCGCCGATGGTTTCTACAAAGATCGTTATGTTTATCGGCACTTTGCATC
GGCCGCGCTCCCGATTCCGGAAGTGCTTGACATTGGGGAATTCAGCGAGAGCCTGACCTATTGCATCTCC
CGCCGTGCACAGGGTGTCACGTTGCAAGACCTGCCTGAAACCGAACTGCCCGCTGTTCTGCAGCCGGTCG
CGGAGGCCATGGATGCGATCGCTGCGGCCGATCTTAGCCAGACGAGCGGGTTCGGCCCATTCGGACCGCA
AGGAATCGGTCAATACACTACATGGCGTGATTTCATATGCGCGATTGCTGATCCCCATGTGTATCACTGG
CAAACTGTGATGGACGACACCGTCAGTGCGTCCGTCGCGCAGGCTCTCGATGAGCTGATGCTTTGGGCCG
AGGACTGCCCCGAAGTCCGGCACCTCGTGCACGCGGATTTCGGCTCCAACAATGTCCTGACGGACAATGG
CCGCATAACAGCGGTCATTGACTGGAGCGAGGCGATGTTCGGGGATTCCCAATACGAGGTCGCCAACATC
TTCTTCTGGAGGCCGTGGTTGGCTTGTATGGAGCAGCAGACGCGCTACTTCGAGCGGAGGCATCCGGAGC
TTGCAGGATCGCCGCGGCTCCGGGCGTATATGCTCCGCATTGGTCTTGACCAACTCTATCAGAGCTTGGT
TGACGGCAATTTCGATGATGCAGCTTGGGCGCAGGGTCGATGCGACGCAATCGTCCGATCCGGAGCCGGG
ACTGTCGGGCGTACACAAATCGCCCGCAGAAGCGCGGCCGTCTGGACCGATGGCTGTGTAGAAGTACTCG
CCGATAGTGGAAACCGACGCCCCAGCACTCGTCCGAGGGCAAAGGAATAGCACGTACTACGAGATTTCGA
TTCCACCGCCGCCTTCTATGAAAGGTTGGGCTTCGGAATCGTTTTCCGGGACGCCGGCTGGATGATCCTC
CAGCGCGGGGATCTCATGCTGGAGTTCTTCGCCCACCCCAACTTGTTTATTGCAGCTTATAATGGTTACA
AATAAAGCAATAGCATCACAAATTTCACAAATAAAGCATTTTTTTCACTGCATTCTAGTTGTGGTTTGTC
CAAACTCATCAATGTATCTTATCATGTCTGTATACCGTCGACCTCTAGCTAGAGCTTGGCGTAATCATGG
TCATAGCTGTTTCCTGTGTGAAATTGTTATCCGCTCACAATTCCACACAACATACGAGCCGGAAGCATAA
AGTGTAAAGCCTGGGGTGCCTAATGAGTGAGCTAACTCACATTAATTGCGTTGCGCTCACTGCCCGCTTT
CCAGTCGGGAAACCTGTCGTGCCAGCTGCATTAATGAATCGGCCAACGCGCGGGGAGAGGCGGTTTGCGT
ATTGGGCGCTCTTCCGCTTCCTCGCTCACTGACTCGCTGCGCTCGGTCGTTCGGCTGCGGCGAGCGGTAT
CAGCTCACTCAAAGGCGGTAATACGGTTATCCACAGAATCAGGGGATAACGCAGGAAAGAACATGTGAGC
AAAAGGCCAGCAAAAGGCCAGGAACCGTAAAAAGGCCGCGTTGCTGGCGTTTTTCCATAGGCTCCGCCCC
CCTGACGAGCATCACAAAAATCGACGCTCAAGTCAGAGGTGGCGAAACCCGACAGGACTATAAAGATACC
AGGCGTTTCCCCCTGGAAGCTCCCTCGTGCGCTCTCCTGTTCCGACCCTGCCGCTTACCGGATACCTGTC
CGCCTTTCTCCCTTCGGGAAGCGTGGCGCTTTCTCATAGCTCACGCTGTAGGTATCTCAGTTCGGTGTAG
GTCGTTCGCTCCAAGCTGGGCTGTGTGCACGAACCCCCCGTTCAGCCCGACCGCTGCGCCTTATCCGGTA
ACTATCGTCTTGAGTCCAACCCGGTAAGACACGACTTATCGCCACTGGCAGCAGCCACTGGTAACAGGAT
TAGCAGAGCGAGGTATGTAGGCGGTGCTACAGAGTTCTTGAAGTGGTGGCCTAACTACGGCTACACTAGA
AGAACAGTATTTGGTATCTGCGCTCTGCTGAAGCCAGTTACCTTCGGAAAAAGAGTTGGTAGCTCTTGAT
CCGGCAAACAAACCACCGCTGGTAGCGGTGGTTTTTTTGTTTGCAAGCAGCAGATTACGCGCAGAAAAAA
AGGATCTCAAGAAGATCCTTTGATCTTTTCTACGGGGTCTGACGCTCAGTGGAACGAAAACTCACGTTAA
GGGATTTTGGTCATGAGATTATCAAAAAGGATCTTCACCTAGATCCTTTTAAATTAAAAATGAAGTTTTA
AATCAATCTAAAGTATATATGAGTAAACTTGGTCTGACAGTTACCAATGCTTAATCAGTGAGGCACCTAT
CTCAGCGATCTGTCTATTTCGTTCATCCATAGTTGCCTGACTCCCCGTCGTGTAGATAACTACGATACGG
GAGGGCTTACCATCTGGCCCCAGTGCTGCAATGATACCGCGAGACCCACGCTCACCGGCTCCAGATTTAT
CAGCAATAAACCAGCCAGCCGGAAGGGCCGAGCGCAGAAGTGGTCCTGCAACTTTATCCGCCTCCATCCA
GTCTATTAATTGTTGCCGGGAAGCTAGAGTAAGTAGTTCGCCAGTTAATAGTTTGCGCAACGTTGTTGCC
ATTGCTACAGGCATCGTGGTGTCACGCTCGTCGTTTGGTATGGCTTCATTCAGCTCCGGTTCCCAACGAT
CAAGGCGAGTTACATGATCCCCCATGTTGTGCAAAAAAGCGGTTAGCTCCTTCGGTCCTCCGATCGTTGT
CAGAAGTAAGTTGGCCGCAGTGTTATCACTCATGGTTATGGCAGCACTGCATAATTCTCTTACTGTCATG
CCATCCGTAAGATGCTTTTCTGTGACTGGTGAGTACTCAACCAAGTCATTCTGAGAATAGTGTATGCGGC
GACCGAGTTGCTCTTGCCCGGCGTCAATACGGGATAATACCGCGCCACATAGCAGAACTTTAAAAGTGCT
CATCATTGGAAAACGTTCTTCGGGGCGAAAACTCTCAAGGATCTTACCGCTGTTGAGATCCAGTTCGATG
TAACCCACTCGTGCACCCAACTGATCTTCAGCATCTTTTACTTTCACCAGCGTTTCTGGGTGAGCAAAAA
CAGGAAGGCAAAATGCCGCAAAAAAGGGAATAAGGGCGACACGGAAATGTTGAATACTCATACTCTTCCT
TTTTCAATATTATTGAAGCATTTATCAGGGTTATTGTCTCATGAGCGGATACATATTTGAATGTATTTAG
AAAAATAAACAAATAGGGGTTCCGCGCACATTTCCCCGAAAAGTGCCACCTGACGTCGACGGATCGGGAG
ATCTCCCGATCCCCTATGGTGCACTCTCAGTACAATCTGCTCTGATGCCGCATAGTTAAGCCAGTATCTG
CTCCCTGCTTGTGTGTTGGAGGTCGCTGAGTAGTGCGCGAGCAAAATTTAAGCTACAACAAGGCAAGGCT
TGACCGACAATTGCATGAAGAATCTGCTTAGGGTTAGGCGTTTTGCGCTGCTTCGCGATGTACGGGCCAG
ATATACGCGTT
Features (pLannotate 1.2.2; 25 found; start..end, strand, type, name):
      1..380     +  enhancer       CMV enhancer: human cytomegalovirus immediate early enhancer
    381..584     +  promoter       CMV promoter: human cytomegalovirus (CMV) immediate early promoter
    586..605     +  promoter       PLtetO-1 promoter (fragment): modified phage lambda PL promoter with tet operator sites (Lutz and Bujard, 1997)
    607..626     +  promoter       PLtetO-1 promoter (fragment): modified phage lambda PL promoter with tet operator sites (Lutz and Bujard, 1997)
    634..667     +  promoter       TRE3GV promoter (fragment): 3rd-generation Tet-responsive promoter that can be activated by binding of Tet-On® 3G, optimized for retroviral and lentiviral vectors
    762..782     +  CDS            FLAG (fragment): FLAG® epitope tag, followed by an enterokinase cleavage site
    825..849     +  protein_bind   attB1: mutant version of attB; recombination site for the Gateway® BP reaction BP Clonase™
    876..2894    +  CDS            FXR2: FXR2_HUMAN - Also known as FMR1L2. Experimental evidence at protein level: Swiss-Prot protein existence level 1. RNA-binding protein. From Homo sapiens (Human).
   2921..2945    -  protein_bind   attB2: mutant version of attB; recombination site for the Gateway® BP reaction BP Clonase™
   2998..3039    +  CDS            V5 tag: epitope tag from simian virus 5
   3125..3349    +  polyA_signal   bGH poly(A) signal: bovine growth hormone polyadenylation signal
   3353..3374    +  promoter       SV40 promoter (fragment): SV40 enhancer and early promoter
   3395..3628    +  rep_origin     f1 ori (fragment) (sequence partly withheld): f1 bacteriophage origin of replication; arrow indicates direction of (+) strand synthesis
   3633..3680    +  protein_bind   FRT: FLP-mediated recombination occurs in the 8-bp core sequence TCTAGAAA (Turan and Bode, 2011). FLP recombinase from the Saccharomyces cerevisiae 2μ plasmid
   3688..4710    +  CDS            HygR: aminoglycoside phosphotransferase from E. coli; aph(4)-Ia; confers resistance to hygromycin
   4720..4845    +  CDS            ble (fragment): BLE_KLEPN - Experimental evidence at protein level: Swiss-Prot protein existence level 1. Binding protein with a strong affinity to the bleomycin family of antibiotics. Binds to CL990; an antimitotic-antibiotic compound. From Klebsiella pneumoniae.
   4840..4961    +  polyA_signal   SV40 poly(A) signal: SV40 polyadenylation signal
   5034..5050    -  protein_bind   lac operator: The lac repressor binds to the lac operator to inhibit transcription in E. coli. This inhibition can be relieved by adding lactose or isopropyl-β-D-thiogalactopyranoside (IPTG). lac repressor encoded by lacI
   5058..5088    -  promoter       lac promoter: promoter for the E. coli lac operon
   5103..5124    -  protein_bind   CAP binding site: CAP binding activates transcription in the presence of cAMP. E. coli catabolite activator protein
   5137..5229    -  CDS            lacI (fragment): lac repressor; lacI; The lac repressor binds to the lac operator to inhibit transcription in E. coli. This inhibition can be relieved by adding lactose or isopropyl-β-D-thiogalactopyranoside (IPTG).
   5412..6000    -  rep_origin     ori: high-copy-number ColE1/pMB1/pBR322/pUC origin of replication
   6171..7031    -  CDS            AmpR: β-lactamase; bla; confers resistance to ampicillin, carbenicillin, and related antibiotics
   7032..7136    -  promoter       AmpR promoter: bla
   7195..7247    -  misc_feature   bom (fragment): basis of mobility region from pBR322
