>Addgene plasmid #48695 | pFRT-TODestFLAGHAhFXR2 | addgene full sequence | sequence record 342764 | Addgene NGS Result
GACATTGATTATTGACTAGTTATTAATAGTAATCAATTACGGGGTCATTAGTTCATAGCCCATATATGGA
GTTCCGCGTTACATAACTTACGGTAAATGGCCCGCCTGGCTGACCGCCCAACGACCCCCGCCCATTGACG
TCAATAATGACGTATGTTCCCATAGTAACGCCAATAGGGACTTTCCATTGACGTCAATGGGTGGAGTATT
TACGGTAAACTGCCCACTTGGCAGTACATCAAGTGTATCATATGCCAAGTACGCCCCCTATTGACGTCAA
TGACGGTAAATGGCCCGCCTGGCATTATGCCCAGTACATGACCTTATGGGACTTTCCTACTTGGCAGTAC
ATCTACGTATTAGTCATCGCTATTACCATGGTGATGCGGTTTTGGCAGTACATCAATGGGCGTGGATAGC
GGTTTGACTCACGGGGATTTCCAAGTCTCCACCCCATTGACGTCAATGGGAGTTTGTTTTGGCACCAAAA
TCAACGGGACTTTCCAAAATGTCGTAACAACTCCGCCCCATTGACGCAAATGGGCGGTAGGCGTGTACGG
TGGGAGGTCTATATAAGCAGAGCTCTCCCTATCAGTGATAGAGATCTCCCTATCAGTGATAGAGATCGTC
GACGAGCTCGTTTAGTGAACCGTCAGATCGCCTGGAGACGCCATCCACGCTGTTTTGACCTCCATAGAAG
ACACCGGGACCGATCCAGCCTCCGGACTCTAGCGTTTAAACTTAAGCTTGGTACCATGGACTACAAGGAC
GACGATGACAAGTACCCTTATGACGTGCCCGATTACGCTTTGAACCAGATATCAACAAGTTTGTACAAAA
AAGCAGGCTCCACCATGGGAACCAATTCAGTCGACATGGGCGGCCTGGCCTCTGGGGGGGATGTGGAGCC
GGGACTGCCCGTCGAGGTGCGCGGCTCCAACGGGGCCTTCTACAAGGGCTTTGTGAAGGATGTCCATGAA
GACTCTGTCACCATCTTCTTTGAAAACAACTGGCAGAGTGAGAGACAAATTCCTTTTGGGGATGTCCGGC
TACCACCTCCAGCTGACTATAATAAGGAGATCACAGAAGGGGATGAAGTGGAGGTTTATTCTCGAGCCAA
TGAACAGGAACCTTGTGGCTGGTGGCTGGCCCGGGTGCGGATGATGAAGGGAGATTTCTATGTCATTGAA
TATGCTGCCTGTGATGCCACCTACAATGAAATTGTTACCCTGGAGCGACTTCGGCCAGTTAATCCCAATC
CCCTTGCAACCAAAGGCAGCTTCTTCAAGGTTACCATGGCTGTGCCCGAGGATCTGAGAGAAGCCTGCTC
CAATGAAAACGTCCATAAAGAGTTCAAGAAAGCCCTGGGAGCCAACTGCATCTTTCTCAACATCACAAAC
AGTGAGCTCTTCATTCTGTCAACCACAGAAGCCCCTGTGAAGCGAGCATCTCTGCTGGGTGATATGCATT
TCCGAAGCCTGCGCACCAAACTGCTACTTATGTCCCGCAATGAAGAAGCTACCAAGCACCTAGAGACAAG
CAAGCAGTTGGCAGCAGCCTTCCAAGAGGAGTTCACAGTGCGAGAGGACCTGATGGGACTGGCAATTGGG
ACTCACGGTGCCAACATCCAGCAGGCCCGAAAAGTACCTGGGGTGACCGCCATTGAGTTGGGTGAAGAGA
CCTGCACTTTCCGCATCTATGGGGAGACTCCCGAGGCTTGCCGACAGGCCCGAAGCTACCTTGAGTTTTC
TGAGGACTCAGTGCAAGTGCCCAGGAACCTGGTTGGCAAAGTGATTGGAAAGAACGGGAAAGTGATCCAG
GAGATTGTGGATAAATCTGGTGTGGTGAGGGTTCGAGTGGAAGGTGATAATGACAAGAAGAACCCCAGGG
AGGAGGGAATGGTTCCCTTCATTTTTGTTGGCACCCGAGAGAACATCAGCAATGCCCAGGCTTTGCTGGA
GTATCACCTCTCCTACCTGCAGGAGGTAGAGCAGCTTCGCTTGGAGAGGCTACAAATTGATGAGCAGCTT
CGGCAGATTGGGCTGGGCTTTCGCCCTCCTGGGAGTGGGCGGGGCAGCGGTGGCAGCGACAAGGCTGGAT
ATAGCACTGATGAGAGCTCCTCCTCCTCCCTCCATGCGACTCGAACCTATGGGGGCAGCTATGGGGGCCG
TGGCCGTGGCCGGAGGACAGGCGGTCCTGCCTATGGCCCCAGCTCAGATGTGTCTACAGCTTCAGAGACT
GAGTCAGAGAAGAGAGAGGAGCCCAACCGAGCTGGGCCTGGCGACAGGGATCCCCCAACCCGAGGGGAAG
AAAGCCGGAGGCGGCCGACTGGGGGCCGGGGTAGGGGACCCCCACCTGCCCCCCGGCCCACTTCGAGATA
CAATTCTTCATCTATTAGCTCAGTGCTGAAGGATCCAGACAGTAATCCCTACAGCCTATTGGACACGTCT
GAACCAGAGCCCCCGGTTGATTCAGAACCTGGGGAACCCCCCCCAGCAAGTGCCAGGCGCCGCCGCTCCC
GCCGCCGCCGCACTGATGAAGACAGGACCGTCATGGATGGAGGCCTGGAATCAGATGGGCCCAACATGAC
AGAGAATGGCCTGGAAGATGAATCAAGACCTCAACGTCGTAATCGCAGCCGCCGCCGCCGTAACCGTGGT
AATCGGACTGATGGCTCTATCAGTGGAGACCGCCAGCCAGTGACTGTGGCTGACTATATCTCACGAGCAG
AGTCTCAGAGCCGCCAGAGGCCACCCCTGGAACGCACTAAACCCTCAGAAGACTCTCTTTCAGGACAGAA
GGGTGACTCTGTCAGCAAGCTTCCTAAGGGCCCCTCGGAGAATGGGGAGCTCTCCGCCCCCTTGGAGTTG
GGTAGTATGGTGAATGGGGTTTCATAAGCGGCCGCACTCGAGATATCTAGACCCAGCTTTCTTGTACAAA
GTTGGCATTATAAGAAAGCATTGCTTATCAATTTGTTGCAACGAACAGGTCACTATCAGTCAAAATAAAA
TCATTATTTGCCATCCAGCTGCAGCTCTGGCCCGTGTCTCAAAATCTCTGATGTTACATTGCACAAGATA
AAAATATATCATCATGAACAATAAAACTGTCTGCTTACATAAACAGTAATACAAGGGGTGTTATGAGCCA
TATTCAACGGGAAACGTCGAGGCCGCGATTAAATTCCAACATGGATGCTGATTTATATGGGTATAAATGG
GCTCGCGATAATGTCGGGCAATCAGGTGCGACAATCTATCGCTTGTATGGGAAGCCCGATGCGCCAGAGT
TGTTTCTGAAACATGGCAAAGGTAGCGTTGCCAATGATGTTACAGATGAGATGGTCAGACTAAACTGGCT
GACGGAATTTATGCCTCTTCCGACCATCAAGCATTTTATCCGTACTCCTGGTGATGCATGGTTACTCACC
ACTGCGATCCCCGGAAAAACAGCATTCCAGGTATTAGAAGAATATCCTGATTCAGGTGAAAATATTGTTG
ATGCGCTGGCAGTGTTCCTGCGCCGGTTGCATTCGATTCCTGTTTGTAATTGTCCTTTTAACAGCGATCG
CGTATTTCGTCTCGCTCAGGCGCAATCACGAATGAATAACGGTTTGGTTGATGCGAGTGATTTTGATGAC
GAGCGTAATGGCTGGCCTGTTGAACAAGTCTGGAAAGAAATGCATAAACTTTTGCCATTCTCACCGGATT
CAGTCGTCACTCATGGTGATTTCTCACTTGATAACCTTATTTTTGACGAGGGGAAATTAATAGGTTGTAT
TGATGTTGGACGAGTCGGAATCGCAGACCGATACCAGGATCTTGCCATCCTATGGAACTGCCTCGGTGAG
TTTTCTCCTTCATTACAGAAACGGCTTTTTCAAAAATATGGTATTGATAATCCTGATATGAATAAATTGC
AGTTTCATTTGATGCTCGATGAGTTTTTCTAATCAGAATTGGTTAATTGGTTGTAACATTATTCAGATTG
GGCCCCGTTCCACTGAGCGTCAGACCCCGTAGAAAAGATCAAAGGATCTTCTTGAGATCCTTTTTTTCTG
CGCGTAATCTGCTGCTTGCAAACAAAAAAACCACCGCTACCAGCGGTGGTTTGTTTGCCGGATCAAGAGC
TACCAACTCTTTTTCCGAAGGTAACTGGCTTCAGCAGAGCGCAGATACCAAATACTGTTCTTCTAGTGTA
GCCGTAGTTAGGCCACCACTTCAAGAACTCTGTAGCACCGCCTACATACCTCGCTCTGCTAATCCTGTTA
CCAGTGGCTGCTGCCAGTGGCGATAAGTCGTGTCTTACCGGGTTGGACTCAAGACGATAGTTACCGGATA
AGGCGCAGCGGTCGGGCTGAACGGGGGGTTCGTGCACACAGCCCAGCTTGGAGCGAACGACCTACACCGA
ACTGAGATACCTACAGCGTGAGCTATGAGAAAGCGCCACGCTTCCCGAAGGGAGAAAGGCGGACAGGTAT
CCGGTAAGCGGCAGGGTCGGAACAGGAGAGCGCACGAGGGAGCTTCCAGGGGGAAACGCCTGGTATCTTT
ATAGTCCTGTCGGGTTTCGCCACCTCTGACTTGAGCGTCGATTTTTGTGATGCTCGTCAGGGGGGCGGAG
CCTATGGAAAAACGCCAGCAACGCGGCCTTTTTACGGTTCCTGGCCTTTTGCTGGCCTTTTGCTCACATG
TTCTTTCCTGCGTTATCCCCTGATTCTGTGGATAACCGTATTACCGCTAGCATGGATCTCGGGGACGTCT
AACTACTAAGCGAGAGTAGGGAACTGCCAGGCATCAAATAAAACGAAAGGCTCAGTCGGAAGACTGGGCC
TTTCGTTTTATCTGTTGTTTGTCGGTGAACGCTCTCCTGAGTAGGACAAATCCGCCGGGAGCGGATTTGA
ACGTTGTGAAGCAACGGCCCGGAGGGTGGCGGGCAGGACGCCCGCCATAAACTGCCAGGCATCAAACTAA
GCAGAAGGCCATCCTGACGGATGGCCTTTTTGCGTTTCTACAAACTCTTCCTGTTAGTTAGTTACTTAAG
CTCGGGCCCCAAATAATGATTTTATTTTGACTGATAGTGACCTGTTCGTTGCAACAAATTGATAAGCAAT
GCTTTTTTATAATGCCAACTTTGTACAAAAAAGCAGGCTCCACCATGGGAACCAATTCAGTCGACATGGG
CGGCCTGGCCTCTGGGGGGGATGTGGAGCCGGGACTGCCCGTCGAGGTGCGCGGCTCCAACGGGGCCTTC
TACAAGGGCTTTGTGAAGGATGTCCATGAAGACTCTGTCACCATCTTCTTTGAAAACAACTGGCAGAGTG
AGAGACAAATTCCTTTTGGGGATGTCCGGCTACCACCTCCAGCTGACTATAATAAGGAGATCACAGAAGG
GGATGAAGTGGAGGTTTATTCTCGAGCCAATGAACAGGAACCTTGTGGCTGGTGGCTGGCCCGGGTGCGG
ATGATGAAGGGAGATTTCTATGTCATTGAATATGCTGCCTGTGATGCCACCTACAATGAAATTGTTACCC
TGGAGCGACTTCGGCCAGTTAATCCCAATCCCCTTGCAACCAAAGGCAGCTTCTTCAAGGTTACCATGGC
TGTGCCCGAGGATCTGAGAGAAGCCTGCTCCAATGAAAACGTCCATAAAGAGTTCAAGAAAGCCCTGGGA
GCCAACTGCATCTTTCTCAACATCACAAACAGTGAGCTCTTCATTCTGTCAACCACAGAAGCCCCTGTGA
AGCGAGCATCTCTGCTGGGTGATATGCATTTCCGAAGCCTGCGCACCAAACTGCTACTTATGTCCCGCAA
TGAAGAAGCTACCAAGCACCTAGAGACCTGTTGAACAAGTCTGGAAAGAAATGCATAAACTTTTGCCATT
CTCACCGGATTCAGTCGTCACTCATGGTGATTTCTCACTTGATAACCTTATTTTTGACGAGGGGAAATTA
ATAGGTTGTATTGATGTTGGACGAGTCGGAATCGCAGACCGATACCAGGATCTTGCCATCCTATGGMWCW
GMYKYGKYKASWGCTTCAGAGACTGAGTCAGAGAAGAGAGAGGAGCCCAACCGAGCTGGGCCTGGCGACA
GGGATCCCCCAACCCGAGGGGAAGAAAGCCGGAGGCGGCCGACTGGGGGCCGGGGTAGGGGACCCCCACC
TGCCCCCCGGCCCACTTCGAGATACAATTCTTCATCTATTAGCTCAGTGCTGAAGGATCCAGACAGTAAT
CCCTACAGCCTATTGGACACGTCTGAACCAGAGCCCCCGGTTGATTCAGAACCTGGGGAACCCCCCCCAG
CAAGTGCCAGGCGCCGCCGCTCCCGCCGCCGCCGCACTGATGAAGACAGGACCGTCATGGATGGAGGCCT
GGAATCAGATGGGCCCAACATGACAGAGAATGGCCTGGAAGATGAATCAAGACCTCAACGTCGTAATCGC
AGCCGCCGCCGCCGTAACCGTGGTAATCGGACTGATGGCTCTATCAGTGGAGACCGCCAGCCAGTGACTG
TGGCTGACTATATCTCACGAGCAGAGTCTCAGAGCCGCCAGAGGCCACCCCTGGAACGCACTAAACCCTC
AGAAGACTCTCTTTCAGGACAGAAGGGTGACTCTGTCAGCAAGCTTCCTAAGGGCCCCTCGGAGAATGGG
GAGCTCTCCGCCCCCTTGGAGTTGGGTAGTATGGTGAATGGGGTTTCATAAGCGGCCGCACTCGAGATAT
CTAGACCCAGCTTTCTTGTACAAAGTGGTTGATATCCAGCACAGTGGCGGCCGCTCAAGTCTAGAGGGCC
CGCGGTTCGAAGGTAAGCCTATCCCTAACCCTCTCCTCGGTCTCGATTCTACGCGTACCTGATCCGCGGC
CGCATAGATAACTGATCCAGTGTGCCTCGAGTCTAGAGGGCCCGTTTAAACCCGCTGATCAGCCTCGACT
GTGCCTTCTAGTTGCCAGCCATCTGTTGTTTGCCCCTCCCCCGTGCCTTCCTTGACCCTGGAAGGTGCCA
CTCCCACTGTCCTTTCCTAATAAAATGAGGAAATTGCATCGCATTGTCTGAGTAGGTGTCATTCTATTCT
GGGGGGTGGGGTGGGGCAGGACAGCAAGGGGGAGGATTGGGAAGACAATAGCAGGCATGCTGGGGATGCG
GTGGGCTCTATGGCTTCTGAGGCGGAAAGAACCAGCTGGGGCTCTAGGGGGTATCCCC
[124 nt withheld, positions 7199-7322]
C
[91 nt withheld, positions 7324-7414]
AGGGTGATGGTTCACGTACCTAGAAGTTCCTATTCCGAAGTTCCTATTCTCTAGAAAGTATAGGAACTTC
CTTGGCCAAAAAGCCTGAACTCACCGCGACGTCTGTCGAGAAGTTTCTGATCGAAAAGTTCGACAGCGTC
TCCGACCTGATGCAGCTCTCGGAGGGCGAAGAATCTCGTGCTTTCAGCTTCGATGTAGGAGGGCGTGGAT
ATGTCCTGCGGGTAAATAGCTGCGCCGATGGTTTCTACAAAGATCGTTATGTTTATCGGCACTTTGCATC
GGCCGCGCTCCCGATTCCGGAAGTGCTTGACATTGGGGAATTCAGCGAGAGCCTGACCTATTGCATCTCC
CGCCGTGCACAGGGTGTCACGTTGCAAGACCTGCCTGAAACCGAACTGCCCGCTGTTCTGCAGCCGGTCG
CGGAGGCCATGGATGCGATCGCTGCGGCCGATCTTAGCCAGACGAGCGGGTTCGGCCCATTCGGACCGCA
AGGAATCGGTCAATACACTACATGGCGTGATTTCATATGCGCGATTGCTGATCCCCATGTGTATCACTGG
CAAACTGTGATGGACGACACCGTCAGTGCGTCCGTCGCGCAGGCTCTCGATGAGCTGATGCTTTGGGCCG
AGGACTGCCCCGAAGTCCGGCACCTCGTGCACGCGGATTTCGGCTCCAACAATGTCCTGACGGACAATGG
CCGCATAACAGCGGTCATTGACTGGAGCGAGGCGATGTTCGGGGATTCCCAATACGAGGTCGCCAACATC
TTCTTCTGGAGGCCGTGGTTGGCTTGTATGGAGCAGCAGACGCGCTACTTCGAGCGGAGGCATCCGGAGC
TTGCAGGATCGCCGCGGCTCCGGGCGTATATGCTCCGCATTGGTCTTGACCAACTCTATCAGAGCTTGGT
TGACGGCAATTTCGATGATGCAGCTTGGGCGCAGGGTCGATGCGACGCAATCGTCCGATCCGGAGCCGGG
ACTGTCGGGCGTACACAAATCGCCCGCAGAAGCGCGGCCGTCTGGACCGATGGCTGTGTAGAAGTACTCG
CCGATAGTGGAAACCGACGCCCCAGCACTCGTCCGAGGGCAAAGGAATAGCACGTACTACGAGATTTCGA
TTCCACCGCCGCCTTCTATGAAAGGTTGGGCTTCGGAATCGTTTTCCGGGACGCCGGCTGGATGATCCTC
CAGCGCGGGGATCTCATGCTGGAGTTCTTCGCCCACCCCAACTTGTTTATTGCAGCTTATAATGGTTACA
AATAAAGCAATAGCATCACAAATTTCACAAATAAAGCATTTTTTTCACTGCATTCTAGTTGTGGTTTGTC
CAAACTCATCAATGTATCTTATCATGTCTGTATACCGTCGACCTCTAGCTAGAGCTTGGCGTAATCATGG
TCATAGCTGTTTCCTGTGTGAAATTGTTATCCGCTCACAATTCCACACAACATACGAGCCGGAAGCATAA
AGTGTAAAGCCTGGGGTGCCTAATGAGTGAGCTAACTCACATTAATTGCGTTGCGCTCACTGCCCGCTTT
CCAGTCGGGAAACCTGTCGTGCCAGCTGCATTAATGAATCGGCCAACGCGCGGGGAGAGGCGGTTTGCGT
ATTGGGCGCTCTTCCGCTTCCTCGCTCACTGACTCGCTGCGCTCGGTCGTTCGGCTGCGGCGAGCGGTAT
CAGCTCACTCAAAGGCGGTAATACGGTTATCCACAGAATCAGGGGATAACGCAGGAAAGAACATGTGAGC
AAAAGGCCAGCAAAAGGCCAGGAACCGTAAAAAGGCCGCGTTGCTGGCGTTTTTCCATAGGCTCCGCCCC
CCTGACGAGCATCACAAAAATCGACGCTCAAGTCAGAGGTGGCGAAACCCGACAGGACTATAAAGATACC
AGGCGTTTCCCCCTGGAAGCTCCCTCGTGCGCTCTCCTGTTCCGACCCTGCCGCTTACCGGATACCTGTC
CGCCTTTCTCCCTTCGGGAAGCGTGGCGCTTTCTCATAGCTCACGCTGTAGGTATCTCAGTTCGGTGTAG
GTCGTTCGCTCCAAGCTGGGCTGTGTGCACGAACCCCCCGTTCAGCCCGACCGCTGCGCCTTATCCGGTA
ACTATCGTCTTGAGTCCAACCCGGTAAGACACGACTTATCGCCACTGGCAGCAGCCACTGGTAACAGGAT
TAGCAGAGCGAGGTATGTAGGCGGTGCTACAGAGTTCTTGAAGTGGTGGCCTAACTACGGCTACACTAGA
AGAACAGTATTTGGTATCTGCGCTCTGCTGAAGCCAGTTACCTTCGGAAAAAGAGTTGGTAGCTCTTGAT
CCGGCAAACAAACCACCGCTGGTAGCGGTGGTTTTTTTGTTTGCAAGCAGCAGATTACGCGCAGAAAAAA
AGGATCTCAAGAAGATCCTTTGATCTTTTCTACGGGGTCTGACGCTCAGTGGAACGAAAACTCACGTTAA
GGGATTTTGGTCATGAGATTATCAAAAAGGATCTTCACCTAGATCCTTTTAAATTAAAAATGAAGTTTTA
AATCAATCTAAAGTATATATGAGTAAACTTGGTCTGACAGTTACCAATGCTTAATCAGTGAGGCACCTAT
CTCAGCGATCTGTCTATTTCGTTCATCCATAGTTGCCTGACTCCCCGTCGTGTAGATAACTACGATACGG
GAGGGCTTACCATCTGGCCCCAGTGCTGCAATGATACCGCGAGACCCACGCTCACCGGCTCCAGATTTAT
CAGCAATAAACCAGCCAGCCGGAAGGGCCGAGCGCAGAAGTGGTCCTGCAACTTTATCCGCCTCCATCCA
GTCTATTAATTGTTGCCGGGAAGCTAGAGTAAGTAGTTCGCCAGTTAATAGTTTGCGCAACGTTGTTGCC
ATTGCTACAGGCATCGTGGTGTCACGCTCGTCGTTTGGTATGGCTTCATTCAGCTCCGGTTCCCAACGAT
CAAGGCGAGTTACATGATCCCCCATGTTGTGCAAAAAAGCGGTTAGCTCCTTCGGTCCTCCGATCGTTGT
CAGAAGTAAGTTGGCCGCAGTGTTATCACTCATGGTTATGGCAGCACTGCATAATTCTCTTACTGTCATG
CCATCCGTAAGATGCTTTTCTGTGACTGGTGAGTACTCAACCAAGTCATTCTGAGAATAGTGTATGCGGC
GACCGAGTTGCTCTTGCCCGGCGTCAATACGGGATAATACCGCGCCACATAGCAGAACTTTAAAAGTGCT
CATCATTGGAAAACGTTCTTCGGGGCGAAAACTCTCAAGGATCTTACCGCTGTTGAGATCCAGTTCGATG
TAACCCACTCGTGCACCCAACTGATCTTCAGCATCTTTTACTTTCACCAGCGTTTCTGGGTGAGCAAAAA
CAGGAAGGCAAAATGCCGCAAAAAAGGGAATAAGGGCGACACGGAAATGTTGAATACTCATACTCTTCCT
TTTTCAATATTATTGAAGCATTTATCAGGGTTATTGTCTCATGAGCGGATACATATTTGAATGTATTTAG
AAAAATAAACAAATAGGGGTTCCGCGCACATTTCCCCGAAAAGTGCCACCTGACGTCGACGGATCGGGAG
ATCTCCCGATCCCCTATGGTGCACTCTCAGTACAATCTGCTCTGATGCCGCATAGTTAAGCCAGTATCTG
CTCCCTGCTTGTGTGTTGGAGGTCGCTGAGTAGTGCGCGAGCAAAATTTAAGCTACAACAAGGCAAGGCT
TGACCGACAATTGCATGAAGAATCTGCTTAGGGTTAGGCGTTTTGCGCTGCTTCGCGATGTACGGGCCAG
ATATACGCGTT
Features (pLannotate 1.2.2; 33 found; start..end, strand, type, name):
      1..380     +  enhancer       CMV enhancer: human cytomegalovirus immediate early enhancer
    381..584     +  promoter       CMV promoter: human cytomegalovirus (CMV) immediate early promoter
    586..605     +  promoter       PLtetO-1 promoter (fragment): modified phage lambda PL promoter with tet operator sites (Lutz and Bujard, 1997)
    607..626     +  promoter       PLtetO-1 promoter (fragment): modified phage lambda PL promoter with tet operator sites (Lutz and Bujard, 1997)
    634..667     +  promoter       TRE3GV promoter (fragment): 3rd-generation Tet-responsive promoter that can be activated by binding of Tet-On® 3G, optimized for retroviral and lentiviral vectors
    762..782     +  CDS            FLAG (fragment): FLAG® epitope tag, followed by an enterokinase cleavage site
    825..849     +  protein_bind   attB1: mutant version of attB; recombination site for the Gateway® BP reaction BP Clonase™
    876..2894    +  CDS            FXR2: FXR2_HUMAN - Also known as FMR1L2. Experimental evidence at protein level: Swiss-Prot protein existence level 1. RNA-binding protein. From Homo sapiens (Human).
   2921..3020    -  protein_bind   attL2: mutant version of attL; recombination site for the Gateway® LR reaction LR Clonase™
   3143..3952    +  CDS            KanR: aminoglycoside phosphotransferase; aph(3')-Ia; confers resistance to kanamycin in bacteria or G418 (Geneticin®) in eukaryotes
   4042..4630    +  rep_origin     ori: high-copy-number ColE1/pMB1/pBR322/pUC origin of replication
   4798..4841    -  terminator     rrnB T1 terminator: Escherichia coli rrnB; transcription terminator T1 from the E. coli rrnB gene
   4973..5000    +  terminator     rrnB T2 terminator: transcription terminator T2 from the E. coli rrnB gene
   5050..5149    +  protein_bind   attL1: mutant version of attL; recombination site for the Gateway® LR reaction LR Clonase™
   5176..5838    +  CDS            FXR2 (fragment): FXR2_HUMAN - Also known as FMR1L2. Experimental evidence at protein level: Swiss-Prot protein existence level 1. RNA-binding protein. From Homo sapiens (Human).
   5837..6016    +  CDS            KanR (fragment): aminoglycoside phosphotransferase; aph(3')-Ia; confers resistance to kanamycin in bacteria or G418 (Geneticin®) in eukaryotes
   6725..6749    -  protein_bind   attB2: mutant version of attB; recombination site for the Gateway® BP reaction BP Clonase™
   6802..6843    +  CDS            V5 tag: epitope tag from simian virus 5
   6929..7153    +  polyA_signal   bGH poly(A) signal: bovine growth hormone polyadenylation signal
   7157..7178    +  promoter       SV40 promoter (fragment): SV40 enhancer and early promoter
   7199..7432    +  rep_origin     f1 ori (fragment) (sequence partly withheld): f1 bacteriophage origin of replication; arrow indicates direction of (+) strand synthesis
   7437..7484    +  protein_bind   FRT: FLP-mediated recombination occurs in the 8-bp core sequence TCTAGAAA (Turan and Bode, 2011). FLP recombinase from the Saccharomyces cerevisiae 2μ plasmid
   7492..8514    +  CDS            HygR: aminoglycoside phosphotransferase from E. coli; aph(4)-Ia; confers resistance to hygromycin
   8524..8649    +  CDS            ble (fragment): BLE_KLEPN - Experimental evidence at protein level: Swiss-Prot protein existence level 1. Binding protein with a strong affinity to the bleomycin family of antibiotics. Binds to CL990; an antimitotic-antibiotic compound. From Klebsiella pneumoniae.
   8644..8765    +  polyA_signal   SV40 poly(A) signal: SV40 polyadenylation signal
   8836..8858    -  protein_bind   lac operator (fragment): The lac repressor binds to the lac operator to inhibit transcription in E. coli. This inhibition can be relieved by adding lactose or isopropyl-β-D-thiogalactopyranoside (IPTG). lac repressor encoded by lacI
   8862..8892    -  promoter       lac promoter: promoter for the E. coli lac operon
   8907..8928    -  protein_bind   CAP binding site: CAP binding activates transcription in the presence of cAMP. E. coli catabolite activator protein
   8941..9033    -  CDS            lacI (fragment): lac repressor; lacI; The lac repressor binds to the lac operator to inhibit transcription in E. coli. This inhibition can be relieved by adding lactose or isopropyl-β-D-thiogalactopyranoside (IPTG).
   9216..9804    -  rep_origin     ori: high-copy-number ColE1/pMB1/pBR322/pUC origin of replication
   9975..10835   -  CDS            AmpR: β-lactamase; bla; confers resistance to ampicillin, carbenicillin, and related antibiotics
  10836..10940   -  promoter       AmpR promoter: bla
  10999..11051   -  misc_feature   bom (fragment): basis of mobility region from pBR322
