[The description below was written by a language model from this plasmid's Addgene catalogue record and pLannotate feature annotations shown in this document.]
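Description:
pFRT-TODestFLAGHAhFXR2 is a mammalian expression plasmid built on a laboratory-modified pcDNA5/FRT/TO backbone that was converted into a Gateway destination vector carrying N-terminal FLAG and HA epitope tags. It is maintained in E. coli as a high-copy plasmid through a ColE1/pUC-type origin with ampicillin selection. The human FXR2 coding sequence (fragile X autosomal homolog 2, an RNA-binding protein) was introduced by Gateway recombination and sits between attB1 and attB2 sites, in frame with the upstream tags. The annotation software detects only the FLAG tag, not HA. A V5 tag sequence is annotated downstream of attB2, and the record does not say whether it is translated.

Expression is driven by the CMV immediate-early enhancer/promoter followed by two tet operator sites, so transcription is held off in cells expressing the Tet repressor and induced by tetracycline or doxycycline. The transcript ends at a bGH polyadenylation signal. Downstream lies an FRT site directly ahead of a hygromycin resistance gene with an SV40 poly(A) signal. In this backbone design, FLP-mediated recombination into a genomic FRT site in a suitable host line places the marker behind a resident promoter, so hygromycin selects single-copy, site-specific integrants. The construct therefore suits the generation of isogenic stable lines with inducible, tagged FXR2 for immunoprecipitation and RNA-binding studies, in keeping with the associated work on fragile X family proteins.

Two sequencing records accompany the entry. The 7,401 nt record closely matches the catalogued size and expected layout. The 11,205 nt record additionally contains attL sites, a kanamycin resistance gene, a second origin and a partial FXR2 duplicate. These features resemble retained entry-clone sequence, perhaps an unresolved recombination intermediate or an assembly artefact, though the record does not explain them.
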