Addgene plasmid #48695: pFRT-TODestFLAGHAhFXR2
Purpose: Expresses hFXR2
Depositing lab: Thomas Tuschl. Depositing organization: Rockefeller University. Publication: FMRP targets distinct mRNA sequence elements to regulate protein expression. Ascano M Jr, Mukherjee N, Bandaru P, Miller JB, Nusbaum JD, Corcoran DL, Langlois C, Munschauer M, Dewell S, Hafner M, Williams Z, Ohler U, Tuschl T. Nature. 2012 Dec 20;492(7429):382-6. doi: 10.1038/nature11737. Epub 2012 Dec 12. PubMed 23235829.
Backbone
  Vector backbone: pcDNA5/FRT/TO
  Backbone manufacturer: Life Technologies, Modified by Tuschl Lab
  Backbone size w/o insert (bp): 5322
  Total vector size (bp): 7443
  Vector type: Mammalian Expression
  Selectable markers: Hygromycin
Growth in bacteria
  Bacterial resistance: Ampicillin, 100 μg/mL
  Growth temperature: 37°C
  Growth strain: Top10
  Copy number: High Copy
Gene/Insert
  Gene/Insert name: FlagHA FXR2 (alt names: FXR2; FXR2P; fragile X mental retardation, autosomal homolog 2)
  Species: H. sapiens (human)
  Insert size (bp): 2121
  GenBank ID: NM_004860
  Entrez Gene: FXR2 (a.k.a. FMR1L2, FXR2P)
  Promoter: CMV, 2x Tet
  Tag / fusion protein: FLAG (N terminal on backbone); HA (N terminal on backbone)
  Cloning method: Gateway Cloning
  Sequencing primers: 5′ CMV Forward; 3′ BGH Reverse
Terms and licenses: Academic/Nonprofit Terms; Industry Terms: Not Available to Industry
How to cite: pFRT-TODestFLAGHAhFXR2 was a gift from Thomas Tuschl (Addgene plasmid # 48695)
