>Addgene plasmid #48695 | pFRT-TODestFLAGHAhFXR2 | addgene partial sequence | sequence record 84515 | CMV-F 5'-CGCAAATGGGCGGTAGGCGTG-3'
CTATATAAGCAGAGCTCTCCCTATCAGTGATAGAGATCTCCCTATCAGTGATAGAGATCGTCGACGAGCT
CGTTTAGTGAACCGTCAGATCGCCTGGAGACGCCATCCACGCTGTTTTGACCTCCATAGAAGACACCGGG
ACCGATCCAGCCTCCGGACTCTAGCGTTTAAACTTAAGCTTGGTACCATGGACTACAAGGACGACGATGA
CAAGTACCCTTATGACGTGCCCGATTACGCTTTGAACCAGATATCAACAAGTTTGTACAAAAAAGCAGGC
TCCACCATGGGAACCAATTCAGTCGACATGGGCGGCCTGGCCTCTGGGGGGGATGTGGAGCCGGGACTGC
CCGTCGAGGTGCGCGGCTCCAACGGGGCCTTCTACAAGGGCTTTGTGAAGGATGTCCATGAAGACTCTGT
CACCATCTTCTTTGAAAACAACTGGCAGAGTGAGAGACAAATTCCTTTTGGGGATGTCCGGCTACCACCT
CCAGCTGACTATAATAAGGAGATCACAGAAGGGGATGAAGTGGAGGTTTATTCTCGAGCCAATGAACAGG
AACCTTGTGGCTGGTGGCTGGCCCGGGTGCGGATGATGAAGGGAGATTTCTATGTCATTGAATATGCTGC
CTGTGATGCCACCTACAATGAAATTGTTACCCTGGAGCGACTTCGGCCAGTTAATCCCAATCCCCTTGCA
ACCAAAGGCAGCTTCTTCAAGGTTACCATGGCTGTGCCCGAGGATCTGAGAGAAGCCTGCTCCAATGAAA
ACGTCCATAAAGAGTTCAAGAAAGCCCTGGGAGCCAACTGCATCTTTCTCAACATCACAAACAGTGAGCT
CTTCATTCTGTCAACCACAGAAGCCCCTGTGAAGCGAGCATCTCTGCTGGGTGATATGCATTTCCGAAGC
CTGCGCACCAAACTGCTACTTATGTCCCGCAATGAAGAAGCTACCAAGCACCTAGAGACAAGCAAGCAGT
TGGCAGCAGCCTTCCAAGAGGAGTTCACAGTGCGAGAGGACCTGATGGGACTGGCAATTGGGACTCACGG
TGCCAACATCCAGCAGGCCCGAAAAGTACCTGGGGTGACCGCCATTGAGTTGGGTGA
