>Addgene plasmid #48695 | pFRT-TODestFLAGHAhFXR2 | addgene partial sequence | sequence record 84518 | BGH-rev 5'-TAGAAGGCACAGTCGAGG-3'
GGTTTAAACGGGCCCTCTAGACTCGAGGCACACTGGATCAGTTATCTATGCGGCCGCGGATCAGGTACGC
GTAGAATCGAGACCGAGGAGAGGGTTAGGGATAGGCTTACCTTCGAACCGCGGGCCCTCTAGACTTGAGC
GGCCGCCACTGTGCTGGATATCAACCACTTTGTACAAGAAAGCTGGGTCTAGATATCTCGAGTGCGGCCG
CTTATGAAACCCCATTCACCATACTACCCAACTCCAAGGGGGCGGAGAGCTCCCCATTCTCCGAGGGGCC
CTTAGGAAGCTTGCTGACAGAGTCACCCTTCTGTCCTGAAAGAGAGTCTTCTGAGGGTTTAGTGCGTTCC
AGGGGTGGCCTCTGGCGGCTCTGAGACTCTGCTCGTGAGATATAGTCAGCCACAGTCACTGGCTGGCGGT
CTCCACTGATAGAGCCATCAGTCCGATTACCACGGTTACGGCGGCGGCGGCTGCGATTACGACGTTGAGG
TCTTGATTCATCTTCCAGGCCATTCTCTGTCATGTTGGGCCCATCTGATTCCAGGCCTCCATCCATGACG
GTCCTGTCTTCATCAGTGCGGCGGCGGCGGGAGCGGCGGCGCCTGGCACTTGCTGGGGGGGGTTCCCCAG
GTTCTGAATCAACCGGGGGCTCTGGTTCAGACGTGTCCAATAGGCTGTAGGGATTACTGTCTGGATCCTT
CAGCACTGAGCTAATAGATGAAGAATTGTATCTCGAAGTGGGCCGGGGGGCAGGTGGGGGTCCCCTACCC
CGGCCCCCAGTCGGCCGCCTCCGGCTTTCTTCCCCTCGGGTTGGGGGATCCCTGTCGCCAGGCCCAGCTC
GGTTGGGCTCCTCTCTCTTCTCTGACTCAGTCTCTGAAGCTGTAGACACATCTGAGCTGGGGCCATAGGC
AGGACCGCCTGTCCTCCGGCCACGGCCACGGCCCCCATAGCTGCCCCCATAGGTTC
